>Addgene plasmid #135672 | cEF1a-LSL-GFP | addgene full sequence | sequence record 325851 | Addgene NGS Result
GATCCCCCGGGCTGCAGGAATTAATTCGTCGACCTCGAAATTCTACCGGGTAGGGGAGGCGCTTTTCCCA
AGGCAGTCTGGAGCATGCGCTTTAGCAGCCCCGCTGGGCACTTGGCGCTACACAAGTGGCCTCTGGCCTC
GCACACATTCCACATCCACCGGTAGGCGCCAACCGGCTCCGTTCTTTGGTGGCCCCTTCGCGCCACCTTC
TACTCCTCCCCTAGTCAGGAAGTTCCCCCCCGCCCCGCAGCTCGCGTCGTGCAGGACGTGACAAATGGAA
GTAGCACGTCTCACTAGTCTCGTGCAGATGGACAGCACCGCTGAGCAATGGAAGCGGGTAGGCCTTTGGG
GCAGCGGCCAATAGCAGCTTTGCTCCTTCGCTTTCTGGGCTCAGAGGCTGGGAAGGGGTGGGTCCGGGGG
CGGGCTCAGGGGCGGGCTCAGGGGCGGGGCGGGCGCCCGAAGGTCCTCCGGAGGCCCGGCATTCTGCACG
CTTCAAAAGCGCACGTCTGCCGCGCTGTTCTCCTCTTCCTCATCTCCGGGCCTTTCGACCTGCATCCATC
TAGATCTCGATCGAGCAGCTGAAGCTTATGGAGAAGTTACTATTCCGAAGTTCCTATTCTCTAGAAAGTA
TAGGAACTTCGATCCCCCTCGATCCCCCGGGCTGCAGATCTGTAGGGCGCAGTAGTCCAGGGTTTCCTTG
ATGATGTCATACTTATCCTGTCCCTTTTTTTTCCACAGCTCGCGGTTGAGGACAAACTCTTCGCGGTCTT
TCCAGTGGGGATCGACGGTATCGATAAGCTTGCAGATCTGCGACTCTAGAGGATCTGCGACTCTAGAGGA
TCATAATCAGCCATACCACATTTGTAGAGGTTTTACTTGCTTTAAAAAACCTCCCACACCTCCCCCTGAA
CCTGAAACATAAAATGAATGCAATTGTTGTTGTTAACTTGTTTATTGCAGCTTATAATGGTTACAAATAA
AGCAATAGCATCACAAATTTCACAAATAAAGCATTTTTTTCACTGCATTCTAGTTGTGGTTTGTCCAAAC
TCATCAATGTATCTTATCATGTCTGGATCTGCGACTCTAGAGGATCATAATCAGCCATACCACATTTGTA
GAGGTTTTACTTGCTTTAAAAAACCTCCCACACCTCCCCCTGAACCTGAAACATAAAATGAATGCAATTG
TTGTTGTTAACTTGTTTATTGCAGCTTATAATGGTTACAAATAAAGCAATAGCATCACAAATTTCACAAA
TAAAGCATTTTTTTCACTGCATTCTAGTTGTGGTTTGTCCAAACTCATCAATGTATCTTATCATGTCTGG
ATCGAGTTTACCATGCATGGGCAGAGCGCACATCGCCCACAGTCCCCGAGAAGTTGGGGGGAGGGGTCGG
CAATTGATCCGGTGCCTAGAGAAGGTGGCGCGGGGTAAACTGGGAAAGTGATGTCGTGTACTGGCTCCGC
CTTTTTCCCGAGGGTGGGGGAGAACCGTATATAAGTGCAGTAGTCGCCGTGAACGTTCTTTTTCGCAACG
GGTTTGCCGCCAGAACACAGTCCACGCTCGAGACCTCTTCGAGGGACCTAATAACTTCGTATAGCATACA
TTATACGAAGTTATATTAAGGGTTCCGGATCCTCGGGGACACCAAATATGGCGATCTCGGCCTTTTCGTT
TCTTGGAGCTGGGACATGTTTGCCATCGATCCATCTACCACCAGAACGGCCGTTAGATCTGCTGCCACCG
TTGTTTCCACCGAAGAAACCACCGTTGCCGTAACCACCACGACGGTTGTTGCTAAAGAAGCTGCCACCGC
CACGGCCACCGTTGTAGCCGCCGTTGTTGTTATTGTAGTTGCTACTGTTATTTCTGGCACTTCTTGGTTT
TCCTCTTAAGTGAGGAGGAACATAACCATTCTCGTTGTTGTCGTTGATGCTTAAATTTTGCACTTGTTCG
CTCAGTTCAGCCATAATATGAAATGCTTTTCTTGTTGTTCTTACGGAATACCACTTGCCACCTATCACCA
CAACTAACTTTTTCCCGTTCCTCCATCTCTTTTATATTTTTTTTCTCGATCGAGGGATCTTTGTGAAGGA
ACCTTACTTCTGTGGTGTGACATAATTGGACAAACTACCTACAGAGATTTAAAGCTCTAAGGTAAATATA
AAATTTTTAAGTGTATAATGTGTTAAACTACTGATTCTAATTGTTTGTGTATTTTAGATTCCAACCTATG
GAACTGATGAATGGGAGCAGTGGTGGAATGCCTTTAATGAGGAAAACCTGTTTTGCTCAGAAGAAATGCC
ATCTAGTGATGATGAGGCTACTGCTGACTCTCAACATTCTACTCCTCCAAAAAAGAAGAGAAAGGTAGAA
GACCCCAAGGACTTTCCTTCAGAATTGCTAAGTTTTTTGAGTCATGCTGTGTTTAGTAATAGAACTCTTG
CTTGCTTTGCTATTTACACCACAAAGGAAAAAGCTGCACTGCTATACAAGAAAATTATGGAAAAATATTC
TGTAACCTTTATAAGTAGGCATAACAGTTATAATCATAACATACTGTTTTTTCTTACTCCACACAGGCAT
AGAGTGTCTGCTATTAATAACTATGCTCAAAAATTGTGTACCTTTAGCTTTTTAATTTGTAAAGGGGTTA
ATAAGGAATATTTGATGTATAGTGCCTTGACTAGAGATCATAATCAGCCATACCACATTTGTAGAGGTTT
TACTTGCTTTAAAAAACCTCCCACACCTCCCCCTGAACCTGAAACATAAAATGAATGCAATTGTTGTTGT
TAACTTGTTTATTGCAGCTTATAATGGTTACAAATAAAGCAATAGCATCACAAATTTCACAAATAAAGCA
TTTTTTTCACTGCATTCTAGTTGTGGTTTGTCCAAACTCATCAATGTATCTTATCATGTCTGGATCTGAC
ATGGTAAGTAAGCTTGGGCTGCAGGTCGAGGGACCTAATAACTTCGTATAGCATACATTATACGAAGTTA
TATTAAGGGTTCCGGATCCTAAGCTTGATGGAATTCTCGAGATATCGCCACCATGGTGAGCAAGGGCGAG
GAGCTGTTCACCGGGGTGGTGCCCATCCTGGTCGAGCTGGACGGCGACGTAAACGGCCACAAGTTCAGCG
TGTCCGGCGAGGGCGAGGGCGATGCCACCTACGGCAAGCTGACCCTGAAGTTCATCTGCACCACCGGCAA
GCTGCCCGTGCCCTGGCCCACCCTCGTGACCACCCTGACCTACGGCGTGCAGTGCTTCAGCCGCTACCCC
GACCACATGAAGCAGCACGACTTCTTCAAGTCCGCCATGCCCGAAGGCTACGTCCAGGAGCGCACCATCT
TCTTCAAGGACGACGGCAACTACAAGACCCGCGCCGAGGTGAAGTTCGAGGGCGACACCCTGGTGAACCG
CATCGAGCTGAAGGGCATCGACTTCAAGGAGGACGGCAACATCCTGGGGCACAAGCTGGAGTACAACTAC
AACAGCCACAACGTCTATATCATGGCCGACAAGCAGAAGAACGGCATCAAGGTGAACTTCAAGATCCGCC
ACAACATCGAGGACGGCAGCGTGCAGCTCGCCGACCACTACCAGCAGAACACCCCCATCGGCGACGGCCC
CGTGCTGCTGCCCGACAACCACTACCTGAGCACCCAGTCCGCCCTGAGCAAAGACCCCAACGAGAAGCGC
GATCACATGGTCCTGCTGGAGTTCGTGACCGCCGCCGGGATCACTCTCGGCATGGACGAGCTGTACAAGT
AACTCGAGTTCATGAATTCGCAGTCGAGCGTTGAGAACTTCAGGGTGAGTTTGGGGACCCTTGATTGTTC
TTTCTTTTTCGCTATTGTAAAATTCATGTTATATGGAGGGGGCAAAGTTTTCAGGGTGTTGTTTAGAATG
GGAAGATGTCCCTTGTATCACCATGGACCCTCATGATAATTTTGTTTCTTTCACTTTCTACTCTGTTGAC
AACCATTGTCTCCTCTTATTTTCTTTTCATTTTCTGTAACTTTTTCGTTAAACTTTAGCTTGCATTTGTA
ACGAATTTTTAAATTCACTTTTGTTTATTTGTCAGATTGTAAGTACTTTCTCTAATCACTTTTTTTTCAA
GGCAATCAGGGTATATTATATTGTACTTCAGCACAGTTTTAGAGAACAATTGTTATAATTAAATGATAAG
GTAGAATATTTCTGCATATAAATTCTGGCTGGCGTGGAAATATTCTTATTGGTAGAAACAACTACACCCT
GGTCATCATCCTGCCTTTCTCTTTATGGTTACAATGATATACACTGTTTGAGATGAGGATAAAATACTCT
GAGTCCAAACCGGGCCCCTCTGCTAACCATGTTCATGCCTTCTTCTCTTTCCTACAGCTCCTGGGCAACG
TGCTGGTTGTTGTGCTGTCTCATCATTTTGGCAAAGGATTCACTCCTCAGGTGCAGGCTGCCTATCAGAA
GGTGGTGGCTGGTGTGGCCAATGCCCTGGCTCACAAATACCACTGAGATCGTTTTCCCTCTGCCAAAAAT
TATGGGGACATCATGAAGCCCCTTGAGCATCTGACTTCTGGCTAATAAAGGAAATTTATTTTCATTGCAA
TAGTGTGTTGGAATTTCTCGATCGCTAGCATCCTAGGCGCGCCACATGTGAGCAAAAGGCCAGCAAAAGG
CCAGGAACCGTAAAAAGGCCGCGTTGCTGGCGTTTTTCCATAGGCTCCGCCCCCCTGACGAGCATCACAA
AAATCGACGCTCAAGTCAGAGGTGGCGAAACCCGACAGGACTATAAAGATACCAGGCGTTTCCCCCTGGA
AGCTCCCTCGTGCGCTCTCCTGTTCCGACCCTGCCGCTTACCGGATACCTGTCCGCCTTTCTCCCTTCGG
GAAGCGTGGCGCTTTCTCATAGCTCACGCTGTAGGTATCTCAGTTCGGTGTAGGTCGTTCGCTCCAAGCT
GGGCTGTGTGCACGAACCCCCCGTTCAGCCCGACCGCTGCGCCTTATCCGGTAACTATCGTCTTGAGTCC
AACCCGGTAAGACACGACTTATCGCCACTGGCAGCAGCCACTGGTAACAGGATTAGCAGAGCGAGGTATG
TAGGCGGTGCTACAGAGTTCTTGAAGTGGTGGCCTAACTACGGCTACACTAGAAGAACAGTATTTGGTAT
CTGCGCTCTGCTGAAGCCAGTTACCTTCGGAAAAAGAGTTGGTAGCTCTTGATCCGGCAAACAAACCACC
GCTGGTAGCGGTGGTTTTTTTGTTTGCAAGCAGCAGATTACGCGCAGAAAAAAAGGATCTCAAGAAGATC
CTTTGATCTTTTCTACGGGGTCTGACGCTCAGTGGAACGAAAACTCACGTTAAGGGATTTTGGTCATGAG
ATTATCAAAAAGGATCTTCACCTAGATCCTTTTAAATTAAAAATGAAGTTTTAAATCAATCTAAAGTATA
TATGAGTAAACTTGGTCTGACAGTTACCAATGCTTAATCAGTGAGGCACCTATCTCAGCGATCTGTCTAT
TTCGTTCATCCATAGTTGCCTGACTCCCCGTCGTGTAGATAACTACGATACGGGAGGGCTTACCATCTGG
CCCCAGTGCTGCAATGATACCGCGAGACCCACGCTCACCGGCTCCAGATTTATCAGCAATAAACCAGCCA
GCCGGAAGGGCCGAGCGCAGAAGTGGTCCTGCAACTTTATCCGCCTCCATCCAGTCTATTAATTGTTGCC
GGGAAGCTAGAGTAAGTAGTTCGCCAGTTAATAGTTTGCGCAACGTTGTTGCCATTGCTACAGGCATCGT
GGTGTCACGCTCGTCGTTTGGTATGGCTTCATTCAGCTCCGGTTCCCAACGATCAAGGCGAGTTACATGA
TCCCCCATGTTGTGCAAAAAAGCGGTTAGCTCCTTCGGTCCTCCGATCGTTGTCAGAAGTAAGTTGGCCG
CAGTGTTATCACTCATGGTTATGGCAGCACTGCATAATTCTCTTACTGTCATGCCATCCGTAAGATGCTT
TTCTGTGACTGGTGAGTACTCAACCAAGTCATTCTGAGAATAGTGTATGCGGCGACCGAGTTGCTCTTGC
CCGGCGTCAATACGGGATAATACCGCGCCACATAGCAGAACTTTAAAAGTGCTCATCATTGGAAAACGTT
CTTCGGGGCGAAAACTCTCAAGGATCTTACCGCTGTTGAGATCCAGTTCGATGTAACCCACTCGTGCACC
CAACTGATCTTCAGCATCTTTTACTTTCACCAGCGTTTCTGGGTGAGCAAAAACAGGAAGGCAAAATGCC
GCAAAAAAGGGAATAAGGGCGACACGGAAATGTTGAATACTCATACTCTTCCTTTTTCAATATTATTGAA
GCATTTATCAGGGTTATTGTCTCATGAGCGGATACATATTTGAATGTATTTAGAAAAATAAACAAATAGG
GGTTCCGCGCACATTTCCCCGAAAAGTGCCACCTAAATTGTAAGCGTTAATATTTTGTTAAAATTCGCGT
TAAATTTTTGTTAAATCAGCTCATTTTTTAACCAATAGGCCGAAATCGGCAAAATCCCTTATAAATCAAA
AGAATAGACCGAGATAGGGT
[37 nt withheld, positions 6601-6637]
AAAGAACGTGGACTCCAACGTCAAAGG
[49 nt withheld, positions 6665-6713]
T
[91 nt withheld, positions 6715-6805]
G
[124 nt withheld, positions 6807-6930]
CCCATTCGCCATTCAGGCTGCGCAACTGTTGGGAAGGGCGATCGGTGCGGGCCTCTTCGCTATTACGCCA
GCTGGCGAAAGGGGGATGTGCTGCAAGGCGATTAAGTTGGGTAACGCCAGGGTTTTCCCAGTCACGACGT
TGTAAAACGACGGCCAGTGAATTGTAATACGACTCACTATAGGGCGAATTGGAGCTCCACCGCGGTGGCG
GCCGCTCTAGAACTAGTG
Features (pLannotate 1.2.2; 30 found; start..end, strand, type, name):
     48..547     +  promoter       PGK promoter: mouse phosphoglycerate kinase 1 promoter
    607..640     +  protein_bind   FRT (minimal): supports FLP-mediated excision but not integration (Turan and Bode, 2011) FLP recombinase from the Saccharomyces cerevisiae 2μ plasmid
    651..667     +  misc_feature   MCS (fragment): pBluescript multiple cloning site
    673..776     +  misc_feature   Ad SA: adenovirus major late transcript splice acceptor (Friedrich and Soriano, 1991)
    782..802     -  misc_feature   MCS (fragment): pBluescript multiple cloning site
    839..922     +  CDS            large T antigen (fragment): large T antigen from SV40 (simian virus 40)
    945..1079    +  polyA_signal   SV40 poly(A) signal: SV40 polyadenylation signal
   1093..1176    +  CDS            large T antigen (fragment): large T antigen from SV40 (simian virus 40)
   1199..1333    +  polyA_signal   SV40 poly(A) signal: SV40 polyadenylation signal
   1349..1560    +  promoter       EF-1α core promoter: core promoter for human elongation factor EF-1α
   1591..1624    +  protein_bind   loxP: Cre-mediated recombination occurs in the 8-bp core sequence (GCATACAT). Cre recombinase
   1636..1974    -  CDS            DED1 (fragment): DED1_YEAST - Also known as SPP81. Experimental evidence at protein level: Swiss-Prot protein existence level 1. ATP-binding RNA helicase involved in translation initiation. Remodels RNA in response to ADP and ATP concentrations by facilitating disruption, but also formation of RNA duplexes. Has weak ATP-dependent affinity for dsRNA, but strong ATP-dependent affinity for ssRNA. Acts as a virus host factor involved in the replication of the MBV and the L-A viruses by promoting the negative-strand RNA synthesis. May be involved in recognition of the preinitiation complex and DNA binding of the RN
   1970..2080    -  CDS            YO201_YEAST (fragment): Protein uncertain: Swiss-Prot protein existence level 5. From Saccharomyces cerevisiae (strain ATCC 204508 / S288c) (Baker's yeast).
   2086..2160    +  CDS            small t antigen (fragment): SV40 (simian virus 40) small t antigen
   2162..2227    +  intron         small t intron: SV40 (simian virus 40) small t antigen intron
   2357..2377    +  CDS            SV40 NLS: nuclear localization signal of SV40 (simian virus 40) large T antigen
   2696..2779    +  CDS            large T antigen (fragment): large T antigen from SV40 (simian virus 40)
   2802..2936    +  polyA_signal   SV40 poly(A) signal: SV40 polyadenylation signal
   2978..3011    +  protein_bind   loxP: Cre-mediated recombination occurs in the 8-bp core sequence (GCATACAT). Cre recombinase
   3063..3782    +  CDS            EGFP: the original enhanced GFP (Yang et al., 1996) mammalian codon-optimized
   3825..4397    +  intron         β-globin intron: intron from rabbit β-globin gene
   4401..4523    +  CDS            HBB: HBB_COLGU - Experimental evidence at transcript level: Swiss-Prot protein existence level 2. Involved in oxygen transport from the lung to the various peripheral tissues. From Colobus guereza (Mantled guereza) (Eastern black-and-white colobus monkey).
   4594..4636    +  polyA_signal   β-globin poly(A) signal (fragment): rabbit β-globin polyadenylation signal (Gil and Proudfoot, 1987)
   4725..5313    -  rep_origin     ori: high-copy-number ColE1/pMB1/pBR322/pUC origin of replication
   5484..6344    -  CDS            AmpR: β-lactamase; bla; confers resistance to ampicillin, carbenicillin, and related antibiotics
   6345..6449    -  promoter       AmpR promoter: bla
   6502..6930    -  rep_origin     f1 ori (sequence partly withheld): f1 bacteriophage origin of replication; arrow indicates direction of (+) strand synthesis
   6935..7092    -  CDS            lacZα (fragment): LacZα fragment of β-galactosidase; lacZ fragment
   7095..7113    +  promoter       T7 promoter: promoter for bacteriophage T7 RNA polymerase
   7122..22      +  misc_feature   MCS (fragment) (across the origin): pBluescript multiple cloning site
