[The description below was written by a language model from this plasmid's Addgene catalogue record and pLannotate feature annotations shown in this document.]
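Description:
cEF1a-LSL-GFP is a 7.2 kb mouse targeting plasmid built on the pgkATGfrt backbone. It is designed to place a Cre-inducible GFP transgene into embryonic stem cells by recombination-mediated cassette exchange. In bacteria it is a high-copy plasmid carrying a ColE1/pUC-type origin and a β-lactamase gene for ampicillin selection. An f1 origin, a lacZα fragment, a T7 promoter and multiple cloning site remnants reflect a pBluescript-type ancestry.

The targeting module begins with the mouse PGK promoter followed by a single FRT site, which is the backbone's element for FLP-mediated integration. In this type of design, correct insertion at a pre-engineered genomic FRT "homing" site usually restores expression of a promoterless selection marker. The record does not name the acceptor locus or the marker. Downstream lie an adenovirus splice acceptor and two tandem SV40 polyadenylation signals, which would terminate read-through transcription and insulate the payload.

The payload is driven by the human EF-1α core promoter. A loxP-flanked stop cassette follows, containing yeast-derived spacer sequence, SV40 small t intron sequence and an SV40 poly(A) signal. Next comes the EGFP coding sequence, with a rabbit β-globin intron and poly(A) signal at its 3′ end. Until Cre is present, transcripts end within the stop cassette and EGFP is not produced. Cre excises the floxed segment, leaving one loxP site and joining the promoter to EGFP.

The construct therefore provides single-copy, defined-locus Cre-dependent GFP expression in ES cells, and presumably in mice derived from them. It could serve as a Cre reporter or as a control for related lox-stop-lox cDNA vectors, although the record does not state these uses.
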