Addgene plasmid #135672: cEF1a-LSL-GFP
Purpose: Introduce Cre-inducible (EF1a promoter followed by lox-stop-lox) GFP cDNA into (ES) cells by recombination-mediated cassette exchange
Depositing lab: Florian Karreth. Depositing organization: H. Lee Moffitt Cancer Center and Research Institute.
Backbone
  Vector backbone: pgkATGfrt
  Backbone manufacturer: Rudolf Jaenisch (Addgene plasmid # 20734)
  Vector type: Mouse Targeting
Growth in bacteria
  Bacterial resistance: Ampicillin, 100 μg/mL
  Growth temperature: 37°C
  Growth strain: DH5alpha
  Copy number: High Copy
Gene/Insert
  Gene/Insert name: GFP
  Species: Synthetic
  Cloning method: Gibson Cloning
Terms and licenses: Academic/Nonprofit Terms; Industry Terms: Not Available to Industry
Depositor comments: loxSTOPlox
How to cite: cEF1a-LSL-GFP was a gift from Florian Karreth (Addgene plasmid # 135672 ; http://n2t.net/addgene:135672 ; RRID:Addgene_135672)
